Addgene plasmid #91685: pPN156
Purpose: Express sgRNA targeting human ZNF804A
Depositing lab: Lindy Barrett. Depositing organization: Broad Institute. Publication: A Scaled Framework for CRISPR Editing of Human Pluripotent Stem Cells to Study Psychiatric Disease. Hazelbaker DZ, Beccard A, Bara AM, Dabkowski N, Messana A, Mazzucato P, Lam D, Manning D, Eggan K, Barrett LE. Stem Cell Reports. 2017 Oct 10;9(4):1315-1327. doi: 10.1016/j.stemcr.2017.09.006. PubMed 29020615.
Backbone
  Vector backbone: pUC19-U6 promoter
  Vector type: CRISPR
Growth in bacteria
  Bacterial resistance: Ampicillin, 100 μg/mL
  Growth temperature: 37°C
  Growth strain: DH5alpha
  Copy number: High Copy
Gene/Insert
  Gene/Insert name: ZNF804A (alt name: NM_194250.1)
  gRNA/shRNA sequence: CAGTTGTTGATTTGAACATG
  Species: H. sapiens (human)
  Insert size (bp): 21
  Entrez Gene: ZNF804A (a.k.a. C2orf10)
  Promoter: U6
  Cloning method: Restriction Enzyme; 5′ cloning site BbsI (destroyed during cloning); 3′ cloning site BbsI (destroyed during cloning)
  Sequencing primers: 5′ M13F (-21)
Terms and licenses: Academic/Nonprofit Terms; Industry Terms: Not Available to Industry
How to cite: pPN156 was a gift from Lindy Barrett (Addgene plasmid # 91685 ; http://n2t.net/addgene:91685 ; RRID:Addgene_91685)
