[The description below was written by a language model from this plasmid's Addgene catalogue record and pLannotate feature annotations shown in this document.]
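Description:
pPN156 is a small (about 3.0 kb) CRISPR guide RNA expression plasmid built on a pUC19 backbone carrying a human U6 promoter. It is propagated in E. coli as a high-copy plasmid through the ColE1/pUC-type origin of replication and selected with ampicillin via the β-lactamase (AmpR) gene and its native promoter. The remaining annotated elements, namely fragments of lacZα, the pUC multiple cloning site, the lac promoter/operator with its CAP binding site, and short lacI, rop and bom fragments, are remnants of the pUC19 cloning vector and have no role in guide expression.

The payload is a single sgRNA cassette. The RNA polymerase III U6 promoter drives a roughly 20-nucleotide spacer targeting human ZNF804A (also known as C2orf10), which sits in the gap between the promoter and the Streptococcus pyogenes Cas9 gRNA scaffold in the feature table. The spacer was inserted between two BbsI sites, both destroyed during cloning, as is typical for type IIS oligo cloning, so that the transcript is a contiguous guide fused to the scaffold. The plasmid encodes no Cas9 and no mammalian selection marker or reporter, so the nuclease must be supplied separately, for example from a co-delivered construct. According to the record, it belongs to a set of reagents developed for scaled CRISPR editing of human pluripotent stem cells to study genes implicated in psychiatric disease, and its stated purpose is simply to express an sgRNA against ZNF804A.
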