Features (pLannotate 1.2.2; 13 found; start..end, strand, type, name):
      1..241     +  promoter       U6 promoter: RNA polymerase III promoter for human U6 snRNA
    271..346     +  misc_RNA       gRNA scaffold: guide RNA scaffold for the Streptococcus pyogenes CRISPR/Cas9 system
    395..411     -  protein_bind   lac operator: The lac repressor binds to the lac operator to inhibit transcription in E. coli. This inhibition can be relieved by adding lactose or isopropyl-β-D-thiogalactopyranoside (IPTG). lac repressor encoded by lacI
    419..449     -  promoter       lac promoter: promoter for the E. coli lac operon
    464..485     -  protein_bind   CAP binding site: CAP binding activates transcription in the presence of cAMP. E. coli catabolite activator protein
    498..590     -  CDS            lacI (fragment): lac repressor; lacI; The lac repressor binds to the lac operator to inhibit transcription in E. coli. This inhibition can be relieved by adding lactose or isopropyl-β-D-thiogalactopyranoside (IPTG).
    773..1361    -  rep_origin     ori: high-copy-number ColE1/pMB1/pBR322/pUC origin of replication
   1532..2392    -  CDS            AmpR: β-lactamase; bla; confers resistance to ampicillin, carbenicillin, and related antibiotics
   2393..2497    -  promoter       AmpR promoter: bla
   2592..2627    +  CDS            rop (fragment): Rop protein, which maintains plasmids at low copy number; rop
   2729..2828    +  misc_feature   bom (fragment): basis of mobility region from pBR322
   2834..2991    -  CDS            lacZα (fragment): LacZα fragment of β-galactosidase; lacZ fragment
   2988..3014    +  misc_feature   MCS (fragment): pUC18/19 multiple cloning site
>Addgene plasmid #91685 | pPN156 | addgene full sequence | sequence record 180487 | Addgene NGS Result
GAGGGCCTATTTCCCATGATTCCTTCATATTTGCATATACGATACAAGGCTGTTAGAGAGATAATTGGAA
TTAATTTGACTGTAAACACAAAGATATTAGTACAAAATACGTGACGTAGAAAGTAATAATTTCTTGGGTA
GTTTGCAGTTTTAAAATTATGTTTTAAAATGGACTATCATATGCTTACCGTAACTTGAAAGTATTTCGAT
TTCTTGGCTTTATATATCTTGTGGAAAGGACGAAACACCGCAGTTGTTGATTTGAACATGGTTTTAGAGC
TAGAAATAGCAAGTTAAAATAAGGCTAGTCCGTTATCAACTTGAAAAAGTGGCACCGAGTCGGTGCTTTT
TTAAGCTTGGCGTAATCATGGTCATAGCTGTTTCCTGTGTGAAATTGTTATCCGCTCACAATTCCACACA
ACATACGAGCCGGAAGCATAAAGTGTAAAGCCTGGGGTGCCTAATGAGTGAGCTAACTCACATTAATTGC
GTTGCGCTCACTGCCCGCTTTCCAGTCGGGAAACCTGTCGTGCCAGCTGCATTAATGAATCGGCCAACGC
GCGGGGAGAGGCGGTTTGCGTATTGGGCGCTCTTCCGCTTCCTCGCTCACTGACTCGCTGCGCTCGGTCG
TTCGGCTGCGGCGAGCGGTATCAGCTCACTCAAAGGCGGTAATACGGTTATCCACAGAATCAGGGGATAA
CGCAGGAAAGAACATGTGAGCAAAAGGCCAGCAAAAGGCCAGGAACCGTAAAAAGGCCGCGTTGCTGGCG
TTTTTCCATAGGCTCCGCCCCCCTGACGAGCATCACAAAAATCGACGCTCAAGTCAGAGGTGGCGAAACC
CGACAGGACTATAAAGATACCAGGCGTTTCCCCCTGGAAGCTCCCTCGTGCGCTCTCCTGTTCCGACCCT
GCCGCTTACCGGATACCTGTCCGCCTTTCTCCCTTCGGGAAGCGTGGCGCTTTCTCATAGCTCACGCTGT
AGGTATCTCAGTTCGGTGTAGGTCGTTCGCTCCAAGCTGGGCTGTGTGCACGAACCCCCCGTTCAGCCCG
ACCGCTGCGCCTTATCCGGTAACTATCGTCTTGAGTCCAACCCGGTAAGACACGACTTATCGCCACTGGC
AGCAGCCACTGGTAACAGGATTAGCAGAGCGAGGTATGTAGGCGGTGCTACAGAGTTCTTGAAGTGGTGG
CCTAACTACGGCTACACTAGAAGAACAGTATTTGGTATCTGCGCTCTGCTGAAGCCAGTTACCTTCGGAA
AAAGAGTTGGTAGCTCTTGATCCGGCAAACAAACCACCGCTGGTAGCGGTGGTTTTTTTGTTTGCAAGCA
GCAGATTACGCGCAGAAAAAAAGGATCTCAAGAAGATCCTTTGATCTTTTCTACGGGGTCTGACGCTCAG
TGGAACGAAAACTCACGTTAAGGGATTTTGGTCATGAGATTATCAAAAAGGATCTTCACCTAGATCCTTT
TAAATTAAAAATGAAGTTTTAAATCAATCTAAAGTATATATGAGTAAACTTGGTCTGACAGTTACCAATG
CTTAATCAGTGAGGCACCTATCTCAGCGATCTGTCTATTTCGTTCATCCATAGTTGCCTGACTCCCCGTC
GTGTAGATAACTACGATACGGGAGGGCTTACCATCTGGCCCCAGTGCTGCAATGATACCGCGAGACCCAC
GCTCACCGGCTCCAGATTTATCAGCAATAAACCAGCCAGCCGGAAGGGCCGAGCGCAGAAGTGGTCCTGC
AACTTTATCCGCCTCCATCCAGTCTATTAATTGTTGCCGGGAAGCTAGAGTAAGTAGTTCGCCAGTTAAT
AGTTTGCGCAACGTTGTTGCCATTGCTACAGGCATCGTGGTGTCACGCTCGTCGTTTGGTATGGCTTCAT
TCAGCTCCGGTTCCCAACGATCAAGGCGAGTTACATGATCCCCCATGTTGTGCAAAAAAGCGGTTAGCTC
CTTCGGTCCTCCGATCGTTGTCAGAAGTAAGTTGGCCGCAGTGTTATCACTCATGGTTATGGCAGCACTG
CATAATTCTCTTACTGTCATGCCATCCGTAAGATGCTTTTCTGTGACTGGTGAGTACTCAACCAAGTCAT
TCTGAGAATAGTGTATGCGGCGACCGAGTTGCTCTTGCCCGGCGTCAATACGGGATAATACCGCGCCACA
TAGCAGAACTTTAAAAGTGCTCATCATTGGAAAACGTTCTTCGGGGCGAAAACTCTCAAGGATCTTACCG
CTGTTGAGATCCAGTTCGATGTAACCCACTCGTGCACCCAACTGATCTTCAGCATCTTTTACTTTCACCA
GCGTTTCTGGGTGAGCAAAAACAGGAAGGCAAAATGCCGCAAAAAAGGGAATAAGGGCGACACGGAAATG
TTGAATACTCATACTCTTCCTTTTTCAATATTATTGAAGCATTTATCAGGGTTATTGTCTCATGAGCGGA
TACATATTTGAATGTATTTAGAAAAATAAACAAATAGGGGTTCCGCGCACATTTCCCCGAAAAGTGCCAC
CTGACGTCTAAGAAACCATTATTATCATGACATTAACCTATAAAAATAGGCGTATCACGAGGCCCTTTCG
TCTCGCGCGTTTCGGTGATGACGGTGAAAACCTCTGACACATGCAGCTCCCGGAGACGGTCACAGCTTGT
CTGTAAGCGGATGCCGGGAGCAGACAAGCCCGTCAGGGCGCGTCAGCGGGTGTTGGCGGGTGTCGGGGCT
GGCTTAACTATGCGGCATCAGAGCAGATTGTACTGAGAGTGCACCATATGCGGTGTGAAATACCGCACAG
ATGCGTAAGGAGAAAATACCGCATCAGGCGCCATTCGCCATTCAGGCTGCGCAACTGTTGGGAAGGGCGA
TCGGTGCGGGCCTCTTCGCTATTACGCCAGCTGGCGAAAGGGGGATGTGCTGCAAGGCGATTAAGTTGGG
TAACGCCAGGGTTTTCCCAGTCACGACGTTGTAAAACGACGGCCAGTGAATTCGAGCTCGGTACCCGGGG
ATCCGTTAATTAA
